Addgene plasmid #57760: Phamret-Vinculin-23
Purpose: Localization: Focal Adhesions, Excitation: 458 / 475, Emission: 458 / 517
Depositing lab: Michael Davidson. Depositing organization: Florida State University, Tallahassee.
Backbone
  Vector backbone: Phamret
  Backbone size w/o insert (bp): 4750
  Vector type: Mammalian Expression
  Selectable markers: Neomycin (select with G418)
Growth in bacteria
  Bacterial resistance: Kanamycin, 50 μg/mL
  Growth temperature: 37°C
  Growth strain: DH5alpha
  Copy number: High Copy
Gene/Insert
  Gene/Insert name: Vinculin (alt name: NM_003373.3)
  Species: H. sapiens (human)
  Entrez Gene: VCL (a.k.a. CMD1W, CMH15, HEL114, MV, MVCL, VINC)
  Promoter: CMV
  Tag / fusion protein: Phamret
  Cloning method: Unknown
  Sequencing primers: 5′ CMV-F; 3′ SV40pA-R
Terms and licenses: Academic/Nonprofit Terms; Industry Terms
Depositor comments: . Excitation = 458 / 475; Emission = 458 / 517
How to cite: Phamret-Vinculin-23 was a gift from Michael Davidson (Addgene plasmid # 57760 ; http://n2t.net/addgene:57760 ; RRID:Addgene_57760)
