[The description below was written by a language model from this plasmid's Addgene catalogue record.]
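Description:
Phamret-Vinculin-23 is a mammalian expression plasmid that produces human vinculin (VCL) fused to the fluorescent protein tag Phamret, built on a Phamret backbone recorded as about 4.75 kb without the insert. Expression of the fusion is driven by the CMV promoter, a strong constitutive promoter for mammalian cells, and the listed reverse sequencing primer implies an SV40 polyadenylation signal downstream of the coding region. The plasmid is maintained in E. coli at high copy number under kanamycin selection, and it carries a neomycin resistance marker so that transfected mammalian cells can be selected with G418. The record does not state the origin of replication, the cloning method, the orientation of the tag relative to vinculin, or the nature of any linker; the "23" in the name is not explained, and no feature table is available to confirm the layout.

Vinculin is a cytoskeletal adaptor protein that concentrates at focal adhesions, and the stated purpose of the construct is to label these structures in living or fixed cells. Phamret is generally known as a photoactivatable, FRET-based highlighter made from a cyan fluorescent protein joined to photoactivatable GFP, so that after photoactivation the emission shifts from cyan to green under a single excitation wavelength. This is broadly consistent with the recorded spectral values, which list excitation as 458 / 475 and emission as 458 / 517, although these figures appear to be somewhat ambiguously entered in the record. The construct is suited to fluorescence imaging of focal adhesion localization and, through photoactivation of selected regions, to tracking the dynamics and turnover of vinculin.
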