>Addgene plasmid #57760 | Phamret-Vinculin-23 | depositor partial sequence | sequence record 88914 | insert sequence
CCGGTCGCCACCATGGTGAGCAAGGGCGAGGAGCTGTTCACCGGGGTGGTGCCCATCCTGGTCGAGCTGG
ACGGCGACGTAAACGGCCACAGGTTCAGCGTGTCCGGCGAGGGCGAGGGCGATGCCACCTACGGCAAGCT
GACCCTGAAGTTCATCTGCACCACCGGCAAGCTGCCCGTGCCCTGGCCCACCCTCGTGACCACCCTGACC
TGGGGCGTGCAGTGCTTCGCCCGCTACCCCGACCACATGAAGCAGCACGACTTCTTCAAGTCCGCCATGC
CCGAAGGCTACGTCCAGGAGCGTACCATCTTCTTCAAGGACGACGGCAACTACAAGACCCGCGCCGAGGT
GAAGTTCGAGGGCGACACCCTGGTGAACCGCATCGAGCTGAAGGGCATCGACTTCAAGGAGGACGGCAAC
ATCCTGGGGCACAAGCTGGAGTACAACTACATCAGCCACAACGTCTATATCACCGCCGACAAGCAGAAGA
ACGGCATCAAGGCCCACTTCAAGATCCGCCACAACATCGAGGACGGCGGCGTGCAGCTCGCCGACCACTA
CCAGCAGAACACCCCCATCGGCGACGGCCCCGTGCTGCTGCCCGACAACCACTACCTGAGCACCCAGTCC
AAGCTGAGCAAAGACCCCAACGAGAAGCGCGATCACATGGTCCTGCTGGAGTTCGTGACCGCCGCCGGTA
CCAAGGGCGAGGAGCTGTTCACCGGGGTGGTGCCCATCCTGGTCGAGCTGGACGGCGACGTAAACGGCCA
CAAGTTCAGCGTGTCCGGCGAGGGCGAGGGCGATGCCACCTACGGCAAGCTGACCCTGAAGTTCATCTGC
ACCACCGGCAAGCTGCCCGTGCCCTGGCCCACCCTCGTGACCACCTTCAGCTACGGCGTGCAGTGCTTCA
GCCGCTACCCCGACCACATGAAGCAGCACGACTTCTTCAAGTCCGCCATGCCCGAAGGCTACGTCCAGGA
GCGCACCATCTTCTTCAAGGACGACGGCAACTACAAGACCCGCGCCGAGGTGAAGTTCGAGGGCGACACC
CTGGTGAACCGCATCGAGCTGAAGGGCATCGACTTCAAGGAGGACGGCAACATCCTGGGGCACAAGCTGG
AGTACAACTACAACAGCCACAACGTCTATATCATGGCCGACAAGCAGAAGAACGGCATCAAGGCCAACTT
CAAGATCCGCCACAACATCGAGGACGGCAGCGTGCAGCTCGCCGACCACTACCAGCAGAACACCCCCATC
GGCGACGGCCCCGTGCTGCTGCCCGACAACCACTACCTGAGCCACCAGTCCGCCCTGAGCAAAGACCCCA
ACGAGAAGCGCGATCACATGGTCCTGCTGGAGTTCGTGACCGCCGCCGGGATCACTCTCGGCATGGACGA
GCTGTACAAGTCCGGACTCAGATCTCGAGCTCAAGCTTCGAATTCGGGAAACTCGAGAACAAAGCTTGAA
AACGGCCGCATGCCAGTGTTTCATACGCGCACGATCGAGAGCATCCTGGAGCCGGTGGCACAGCAGATCT
CCCACCTGGTGATAATGCACGAGGAGGGCGAGGTGGACGGCAAAGCCATTCCTGACCTCACCGCGCCCGT
GGCCGCCGTGCAGGCGGCCGTCAGCAACCTCGTCCGGGTTGGAAAAGAGACTGTTCAAACCACTGAGGAT
CAGATTTTGAAGAGAGATATGCCACCAGCATTTATTAAGGTTGAGAATGCTTGCACCAAGCTTGTCCAGG
CAGCTCAGATGCTTCAGTCAGACCCTTACTCAGTGCCTGCTCGAGATTATCTAATTGATGGGTCAAGGGG
CATCCTCTCTGGAACATCAGACCTGCTCCTTACCTTCGATGAGGCTGAGGTCCGTAAAATTATTAGAGTT
TGCAAAGGAATTTTGGAATATCTTACAGTGGCAGAGGTGGTGGAGACTATGGAAGATTTGGTCACTTACA
CAAAGAATCTTGGGCCAGGAATGACTAAGATGGCCAAGATGATTGACGAGAGACAGCAGGAGCTCACTCA
CCAGGAGCACCGAGTGATGTTGGTGAACTCGATGAACACCGTGAAAGAGTTGCTGCCAGTTCTCATTTCA
GCTATGAAGATTTTTGTAACAACTAAAAACTCAAAAAACCAAGGCATAGAGGAAGCTTTAAAAAATCGCA
ATTTTACTGTAGAAAAAATGAGTGCTGAAATTAATGAGATAATTCGTGTGTTACAACTCACCTCTTGGGA
TGAAGATGCCTGGGCCAGCAAGGACACTGAAGCCATGAAGAGAGCATTGGCCTCCATAGACTCCAAACTG
AACCAGGCCAAAGGTTGGCTCCGTGACCCTAGTGCCTCCCCAGGGGATGCTGGTGAGCAGGCCATCAGAC
AGATCTTAGATGAAGCTGGAAAAGTTGGTGAACTCTGTGCAGGCAAAGAACGCAGGGAGATTCTGGGAAC
TTGCAAAATGCTAGGGCAGATGACTGATCAAGTGGCTGACCTCCGTGCCAGAGGACAAGGATCCTCACCG
GTGGCCATGCAGAAAGCTCAGCAGGTATCTCAGGGTCTGGATGTGCTCACAGCAAAAGTGGAAAATGCAG
CTCGCAAGCTGGAAGCCATGACCAACTCAAAGCAGAGCATTGCAAAGAAGATCGATGCTGCTCAGAACTG
GCTTGCAGATCCAAATGGTGGACCGGAAGGAGAAGAGCAGATTCGAGGTGCTTTGGCTGAAGCTCGGAAA
ATAGCAGAATTATGTGATGATCCTAAAGAAAGAGATGACATTCTACGTTCCCTTGGGGAAATATCTGCTC
TGACTTCTAAATTAGCAGATCTACGAAGACAGGGGAAAGGAGATTCTCCAGAGGCTCGAGCCTTGGCCAA
ACAGGTGGCCACGGCCCTGCAGAACCTGCAGACCAAAACCAACCGGGCTGTGGCCAACAGCAGACCGGCC
AAAGCAGCTGTACACCTTGAGGGCAAGATTGAGCAAGCACAGCGGTGGATTGATAATCCCACAGTGGATG
ACCGTGGAGTCGGTCAGGCTGCCATCCGGGGGCTTGTGGCCGAAGGGCATCGTCTGGCTAATGTTATGAT
GGGGCCTTATCGGCAAGATCTTCTCGCCAAGTGTGACCGAGTGGACCAGCTGACAGCCCAGCTGGCTGAC
CTGGCTGCCAGAGGGGAAGGGGAGAGTCCTCAGGCACGAGCACTTGCATCTCAGCTCCAAGACTCCTTAA
AGGATCTAAAAGCTCGGATGCAGGAGGCCATGACTCAGGAAGTGTCAGATGTTTTCAGCGATACCACAAC
TCCCATCAAGCTGTTGGCAGTGGCAGCCACGGCGCCTCCTGATGCGCCTAACAGGGAAGAGGTATTTGAT
GAGAGGGCAGCTAACTTTGAAAACCATTCAGGAAAGCTTGGTGCTACGGCCGAGAAGGCGGCTGCGGTTG
GTACTGCTAATAAATCAACAGTGGAAGGCATTCAGGCCTCAGTGAAGACGGCCCGAGAACTCACACCCCA
GGTGGTCTCGGCTGCTCGTATCTTACTTAGGAACCCTGGAAATCAAGCTGCTTATGAACATTTTGAGACC
ATGAAGAACCAGTGGATCGATAATGTTGAAAAAATGACAGGGCTGGTGGACGAAGCCATTGATACCAAAT
CTCTGTTGGATGCTTCAGAAGAAGCAATTAAAAAAGACCTGGACAAGTGCAAGGTAGCTATGGCCAACAT
TCAGCCTCAGATGCTGGTTGCTGGGGCAACCAGTATTGCTCGTCGGGCCAACCGGATCCTGCTGGTGGCT
AAGAGGGAGGTGGAGAATTCCGAGGATCCCAAGTTCCGTGAGGCTGTGAAAGCTGCCTCTGATGAATTGA
GCAAAACCATCTCCCCGATGGTGATGGATGCAAAAGCTGTGGCTGGAAACATTTCCGACCCTGGACTGCA
AAAGAGCTTCCTGGACTCAGGATATCGGATCCTGGGAGCTGTGGCCAAGGTCAGAGAAGCCTTCCAACCT
CAGGAGCCTGACTTCCCGCCGCCTCCACCAGACCTTGAACAACTCCGACTAACAGATGAGCTTGCTCCTC
CCAAACCACCTCTGCCTGAAGGTGAGGTCCCTCCACCTAGGCCTCCACCACCAGAGGAAAAGGATGAAGA
GTTCCCTGAGCAGAAGGCCGGGGAGGTGATTAACCAGCCAATGATGATGGCTGCCAGACAGCTCCATGAT
GAAGCTCGCAAATGGTCCAGCAAGGGCAATGACATCATTGCAGCAGCCAAGCGCATGGCTCTGCTGATGG
CTGAGATGTCTCGGCTGGTAAGAGGGGGCAGTGGTACCAAGCGGGCACTCATTCAGTGTGCCAAGGACAT
CGCCAAGGCCTCAGATGAGGTGACTCGGTTGGCCAAGGAGGTTGCCAAGCAGTGCACAGATAAACGGATT
AGAACCAACCTCTTACAGGTATGTGAGCGAATCCCAACCATAAGCACCCAGCTCAAAATCCTGTCCACAG
TGAAGGCCACCATGCTGGGCCGGACCAACATCAGTGATGAGGAGTCTGAGCAGGCCACAGAGATGCTGGT
TCACAATGCCCAGAACCTCATGCAGTCTGTGAAGGAGACTGTGCGGGAAGCTGAAGCTGCTTCAATCAAA
ATTCGAACAGATGCTGGATTTACACTGCGCTGGGTTAGAAAGACTCCCTGGTACCAGTAGGCGGCCGCGA
CT
